>Addgene plasmid #185765 | SFFV-DTAG-CTERM-GFP | addgene full sequence | sequence record 383716 | Addgene NGS Result
GCGCCCAATACGCAAACCGCCTCTCCCCGCGCGTTGGCCGATTCATTAATGCAGCTGGCACGACAGGTTT
CCCGACTGGAAAGCGGGCAGTGAGCGCAACGCAATTAATGTGAGTTAGCTCACTCATTAGGCACCCCAGG
CTTTACACTTTATGCTTCCGGCTCGTATGTTGTGTGGAATTGTGAGCGGATAACAATTTCACACAGGAAA
CAGCTATGACCATGATTACGCCAAGCGCGCAATTAACCCTCACTAAAGGGAACAAAAGCTGGAGCTGCAA
GCTTAATGTAGTCTTATGCAATACTCTTGTAGTCTTGCAACATGGTAACGATGAGTTAGCAACATGCCTT
ACAAGGAGAGAAAAAGCACCGTGCATGCCGATTGGTGGAAGTAAGGTGGTACGATCGTGCCTTATTAGGA
AGGCAACAGACGGGTCTGACATGGATTGGACGAACCACTGAATTGCCGCATTGCAGAGATATTGTATTTA
AGTGCCTAGCTCGATACATAAACGGGTCTCTCTGGTTAGACCAGATCTGAGCCTGGGAGCTCTCTGGCTA
ACTAGGGAACCCACTGCTTAAGCCTCAATAAAGCTTGCCTTGAGTGCTTCAAGTAGTGTGTGCCCGTCTG
TTGTGTGACTCTGGTAACTAGAGATCCCTCAGACCCTTTTAGTCAGTGTGGAAAATCTCTAGCAGTGGCG
CCCGAACAGGGACTTGAAAGCGAAAGGGAAACCAGAGGAGCTCTCTCGACGCAGGACTCGGCTTGCTGAA
GCGCGCACGGCAAGAGGCGAGGGGCGGCGACTGGTGAGTACGCCAAAAATTTTGACTAGCGGAGGCTAGA
AGGAGAGAGATGGGTGCGAGAGCGTCAGTATTAAGCGGGGGAGAATTAGATCGCGATGGGAAAAAATTCG
GTTAAGGCCAGGGGGAAAGAAAAAATATAAATTAAAACATATAGTATGGGCAAGCAGGGAGCTAGAACGA
TTCGCAGTTAATCCTGGCCTGTTAGAAACATCAGAAGGCTGTAGACAAATACTGGGACAGCTACAACCAT
CCCTTCAGACAGGATCAGAAGAACTTAGATCATTATATAATACAGTAGCAACCCTCTATTGTGTGCATCA
AAGGATAGAGATAAAAGACACCAAGGAAGCTTTAGACAAGATAGAGGAAGAGCAAAACAAAAGTAAGACC
ACCGCACAGCAAGCGGCCGCTGATCTTCAGACCTGGAGGAGGAGATATGAGGGACAATTGGAGAAGTGAA
TTATATAAATATAAAGTAGTAAAAATTGAACCATTAGGAGTAGCACCCACCAAGGCAAAGAGAAGAGTGG
TGCAGAGAGAAAAAAGAGCAGTGGGAATAGGAGCTTTGTTCCTTGGGTTCTTGGGAGCAGCAGGAAGCAC
TATGGGCGCAGCGTCAATGACGCTGACGGTACAGGCCAGACAATTATTGTCTGGTATAGTGCAGCAGCAG
AACAATTTGCTGAGGGCTATTGAGGCGCAACAGCATCTGTTGCAACTCACAGTCTGGGGCATCAAGCAGC
TCCAGGCAAGAATCCTGGCTGTGGAAAGATACCTAAAGGATCAACAGCTCCTGGGGATTTGGGGTTGCTC
TGGAAAACTCATTTGCACCACTGCTGTGCCTTGGAATGCTAGTTGGAGTAATAAATCTCTGGAACAGATT
TGGAATCACACGACCTGGATGGAGTGGGACAGAGAAATTAACAATTACACAAGCTTAATACACTCCTTAA
TTGAAGAATCGCAAAACCAGCAAGAAAAGAATGAACAAGAATTATTGGAATTAGATAAATGGGCAAGTTT
GTGGAATTGGTTTAACATAACAAATTGGCTGTGGTATATAAAATTATTCATAATGATAGTAGGAGGCTTG
GTAGGTTTAAGAATAGTTTTTGCTGTACTTTCTATAGTGAATAGAGTTAGGCAGGGATATTCACCATTAT
CGTTTCAGACCCACCTCCCAACCCCGAGGGGACCCTATTCCAGCACATATGAGCTAGCTGCAGTAACGCC
ATTTTGCAAGGCATGGAAAAATACCAAACCAAGAATAGAGAAGTTCAGATCAAGGGCGGGTACATGAAAA
TAGCTAACGTTGGGCCAAACAGGATATCTGCGGTGAGCAGTTTCGGCCCCGGCCCGGGGCCAAGAACAGA
TGGTCACCGCAGTTTCGGCCCCGGCCCGAGGCCAAGAACAGATGGTCCCCAGATATGGCCCAACCCTCAG
CAGTTTCTTAAGACCCATCAGATGTTTCCAGGCTCCCCCAAGGACCTGAAATGACCCTGCGCCTTATTTG
AATTAACCAATCAGCCTGCTTCTCGCTTCTGTTCGCGCGCTTCTGCTTCCCGAGCTCTATAAAAGAGCTC
ACAACCCCTCACTCGGCGCGCCAGTCCTCCGACAGACTGAGTCGGCCGGTCGAATCAAGCTTATCGATAC
CGTCGACTCCGGAATAGCCACCATAGCCACCGCCACCATGACCGAGTACAAGCCAACTGTCCGCTTGGCA
ACCCGCGACGATGTGCCCAGGGCCGTCCGCACGCTGGCTGCTGCCTTCGCCGACTACCCAGCCACCCGCC
ACACCGTGGACCCGGACCGCCACATCGAGCGCGTCACCGAGCTGCAGGAGCTCTTCCTCACCCGAGTTGG
CCTTGACATTGGCAAGGTCTGGGTGGCGGACGACGGTGCTGCCGTGGCCGTCTGGACCACCCCCGAGTCG
GTCGAGGCTGGCGCCGTGTTCGCCGAGATCGGGCCGCGCATGGCCGAGCTTTCGGGCTCCCGGTTGGCTG
CCCAACAGCAGATGGAGGGGCTGTTGGCACCCCACCGCCCCAAGGAGCCGGCCTGGTTCCTGGCCACAGT
TGGTGTCTCTCCCGACCACCAGGGCAAGGGCCTGGGCAGCGCCGTGGTGCTGCCTGGGGTCGAGGCTGCC
GAGCGCGCTGGCGTCCCTGCCTTCCTGGAGACCTCTGCCCCTCGCAACTTGCCCTTCTACGAGCGCCTGG
GCTTCACCGTCACCGCGGACGTCGAGGTGCCCGAGGGGCCGCGCACCTGGTGCATGACCCGCAAGCCTGG
GGCAGGCTCCGGAGCCACCAACTTTTCCCTGCTGAAGCAGGCTGGCGACGTCGAGGAGAACCCTGGCCCT
GGATCCGTCAGTAAAGGGGAAGAATTGTTTACGGGTGTTGTTCCGATACTTGTTGAATTGGATGGGGATG
TGAATGGTCATAAATTTTCCGTTAGTGGTGAAGGGGAAGGTGACGCTACTTATGGTAAATTGACATTGAA
ATTTATTTGTACTACAGGAAAACTTCCAGTCCCATGGCCGACTTTGGTAACGACTCTTACATATGGAGTC
CAATGTTTTAGTAGGTATCCAGATCACATGAAACAACATGATTTCTTTAAATCAGCAATGCCTGAGGGAT
ATGTTCAAGAACGAACAATATTCTTTAAAGATGATGGGAACTATAAGACAAGGGCAGAAGTCAAATTTGA
AGGTGATACACTCGTTAATCGGATTGAACTGAAAGGGATAGATTTTAAGGAAGATGGGAATATTCTTGGG
CACAAACTTGAATATAATTATAATTCCCATAATGTATACATAATGGCTGACAAGCAGAAGAATGGAATTA
AAGTCAATTTTAAAATAAGGCATAATATAGAAGATGGGAGTGTCCAATTGGCTGATCATTACCAACAAAA
TACACCTATTGGGGATGGTCCTGTCCTCTTGCCTGATAATCATTATCTTTCTACACAATCTGCTCTCTCA
AAGGACCCTAATGAAAAGCGCGACCATATGGTGTTGTTGGAATTTGTCACTGCTGCAGGCATTACCCTGG
GAATGGATGAACTCTATAAAGAATTCGCTGAAGCTGCTGCAAAGGAAGCTGCAGCTAAGGAGGCTGCAGC
TAAGGCTGGAGTGCAGGTGGAAACCATCTCCCCAGGAGACGGGCGCACCTTCCCCAAGCGCGGCCAGACC
TGCGTGGTGCACTACACCGGGATGCTTGAAGATGGAAAGAAAGTTGATTCCTCCCGGGACAGAAACAAGC
CCTTTAAGTTTATGCTAGGCAAGCAGGAGGTGATCCGAGGCTGGGAAGAAGGGGTTGCCCAGATGAGTGT
GGGTCAGAGAGCCAAACTGACTATATCTCCAGATTATGCCTATGGTGCCACTGGGCACCCAGGCATCATC
CCACCACATGCCACTCTCGTCTTCGATGTGGAGCTTCTAAAACTGGAAGGTAAGCCTATCCCTAACCCTC
TCCTCGGTCTCGATTCTACGTAGGTACAAGTAAACTAGTAAGCTTGGCGTAACTAGATCTTGAGACAAAT
GGCAGTATTCATCCACAATTTTAAAAGAAAAGGGGGGATTGGGGGGTACAGTGCAGGGGAAAGAATAGTA
GACATAATAGCAACAGACATACAAACTAAAGAATTACAAAAACAAATTACAAAAATTCAAAATTTTCGGG
TTTATTACAGGGACAGCAGAGATCCACTTTGGGCTCGAGCTTGGTTCATTCTCAAGCCTACGCGTTAAGT
CGACAATCAACCTCTGGATTACAAAATTTGTGAAAGATTGACTGGTATTCTTAACTATGTTGCTCCTTTT
ACGCTATGTGGATACGCTGCTTTAATGCCTTTGTATCATGCTATTGCTTCCCGTATGGCTTTCATTTTCT
CCTCCTTGTATAAATCCTGGTTGCTGTCTCTTTATGAGGAGTTGTGGCCCGTTGTCAGGCAACGTGGCGT
GGTGTGCACTGTGTTTGCTGACGCAACCCCCACTGGTTGGGGCATTGCCACCACCTGTCAGCTCCTTTCC
GGGACTTTCGCTTTCCCCCTCCCTATTGCCACGGCGGAACTCATCGCCGCCTGCCTTGCCCGCTGCTGGA
CAGGGGCTCGGCTGTTGGGCACTGACAATTCCGTGGTGTTGTCGGGGAAATCATCGTCCTTTCCTTGGCT
GCTCGCCTGTGTTGCCACCTGGATTCTGCGCGGGACGTCCTTCTGCTACGTCCCTTCGGCCCTCAATCCA
GCGGACCTTCCTTCCCGCGGCCTGCTGCCGGCTCTGCGGCCTCTTCCGCGTCTTCGCCTTCGCCCTCAGA
CGAGTCGGATCTCCCTTTGGGCCGCCTCCCCGCGTCGACTTTAAGACCAATGACTTACAAGGCAGCTGTA
GATCTTAGCCACTTTTTAAAAGAAAAGGGGGGACTGGAAGGGCTAATTCACTCCCAACGAAGACAAGATC
TGCTTTTTGCTTGTACTGGGTCTCTCTGGTTAGACCAGATCTGAGCCTGGGAGCTCTCTGGCTAACTAGG
GAACCCACTGCTTAAGCCTCAATAAAGCTTGCCTTGAGTGCTTCAAGTAGTGTGTGCCCGTCTGTTGTGT
GACTCTGGTAACTAGAGATCCCTCAGACCCTTTTAGTCAGTGTGGAAAATCTCTAGCAGTACGTATAGTA
GTTCATGTCATCTTATTATTCAGTATTTATAACTTGCAAAGAAATGAATATCAGAGAGTGAGAGGAACTT
GTTTATTGCAGCTTATAATGGTTACAAATAAAGCAATAGCATCACAAATTTCACAAATAAAGCATTTTTT
TCACTGCATTCTAGTTGTGGTTTGTCCAAACTCATCAATGTATCTTATCATGTCTGGCTCTAGCTATCCC
GCCCCTAACTCCGCCCATCCCGCCCCTAACTCCGCCCAGTTCCGCCCATTCTCCGCCCCATGGCTGACTA
ATTTTTTTTATTTATGCAGAGGCCGAGGCCGCCTCGGCCTCTGAGCTATTCCAGAAGTAGTGAGGAGGCT
TTTTTGGAGGCCTAGGGACGTACCCAATTCGCCCTATAGTGAGTCGTATTACGCGCGCTCACTGGCCGTC
GTTTTACAACGTCGTGACTGGGAAAACCCTGGCGTTACCCAACTTAATCGCCTTGCAGCACATCCCCCTT
TCGCCAGCTGGCGTAATAGCGAAGAGGCCCGCACCGATCGCCCTTCCCAACAGTTGCGCAGCCTGAATGG
CGAATGGG
[124 nt withheld, positions 6029-6152]
C
[91 nt withheld, positions 6154-6244]
A
[49 nt withheld, positions 6246-6294]
CCTTTGACGTTGGAGTCCACGTTCTTT
[37 nt withheld, positions 6322-6358]
ACCCTATCTCGGTCTATTCTTTTGATTTATAAGGGATTTTGCCGATTTCGGCCTATTGGTTAAAAAATGA
GCTGATTTAACAAAAATTTAACGCGAATTTTAACAAAATATTAACGCTTACAATTTAGGTGGCACTTTTC
GGGGAAATGTGCGCGGAACCCCTATTTGTTTATTTTTCTAAATACATTCAAATATGTATCCGCTCATGAG
ACAATAACCCTGATAAATGCTTCAATAATATTGAAAAAGGAAGAGTATGAGTATTCAACATTTCCGTGTC
GCCCTTATTCCCTTTTTTGCGGCATTTTGCCTTCCTGTTTTTGCTCACCCAGAAACGCTGGTGAAAGTAA
AAGATGCTGAAGATCAGTTGGGTGCACGAGTGGGTTACATCGAACTGGATCTCAACAGCGGTAAGATCCT
TGAGAGTTTTCGCCCCGAAGAACGTTTTCCAATGATGAGCACTTTTAAAGTTCTGCTATGTGGCGCGGTA
TTATCCCGTATTGACGCCGGGCAAGAGCAACTCGGTCGCCGCATACACTATTCTCAGAATGACTTGGTTG
AGTACTCACCAGTCACAGAAAAGCATCTTACGGATGGCATGACAGTAAGAGAATTATGCAGTGCTGCCAT
AACCATGAGTGATAACACTGCGGCCAACTTACTTCTGACAACGATCGGAGGACCGAAGGAGCTAACCGCT
TTTTTGCACAACATGGGGGATCATGTAACTCGCCTTGATCGTTGGGAACCGGAGCTGAATGAAGCCATAC
CAAACGACGAGCGTGACACCACGATGCCTGTAGCAATGGCAACAACGTTGCGCAAACTATTAACTGGCGA
ACTACTTACTCTAGCTTCCCGGCAACAATTAATAGACTGGATGGAGGCGGATAAAGTTGCAGGACCACTT
CTGCGCTCGGCCCTTCCGGCTGGCTGGTTTATTGCTGATAAATCTGGAGCCGGTGAGCGTGGGTCTCGCG
GTATCATTGCAGCACTGGGGCCAGATGGTAAGCCCTCCCGTATCGTAGTTATCTACACGACGGGGAGTCA
GGCAACTATGGATGAACGAAATAGACAGATCGCTGAGATAGGTGCCTCACTGATTAAGCATTGGTAACTG
TCAGACCAAGTTTACTCATATATACTTTAGATTGATTTAAAACTTCATTTTTAATTTAAAAGGATCTAGG
TGAAGATCCTTTTTGATAATCTCATGACCAAAATCCCTTAACGTGAGTTTTCGTTCCACTGAGCGTCAGA
CCCCGTAGAAAAGATCAAAGGATCTTCTTGAGATCCTTTTTTTCTGCGCGTAATCTGCTGCTTGCAAACA
AAAAAACCACCGCTACCAGCGGTGGTTTGTTTGCCGGATCAAGAGCTACCAACTCTTTTTCCGAAGGTAA
CTGGCTTCAGCAGAGCGCAGATACCAAATACTGTTCTTCTAGTGTAGCCGTAGTTAGGCCACCACTTCAA
GAACTCTGTAGCACCGCCTACATACCTCGCTCTGCTAATCCTGTTACCAGTGGCTGCTGCCAGTGGCGAT
AAGTCGTGTCTTACCGGGTTGGACTCAAGACGATAGTTACCGGATAAGGCGCAGCGGTCGGGCTGAACGG
GGGGTTCGTGCACACAGCCCAGCTTGGAGCGAACGACCTACACCGAACTGAGATACCTACAGCGTGAGCT
ATGAGAAAGCGCCACGCTTCCCGAAGGGAGAAAGGCGGACAGGTATCCGGTAAGCGGCAGGGTCGGAACA
GGAGAGCGCACGAGGGAGCTTCCAGGGGGAAACGCCTGGTATCTTTATAGTCCTGTCGGGTTTCGCCACC
TCTGACTTGAGCGTCGATTTTTGTGATGCTCGTCAGGGGGGCGGAGCCTATGGAAAAACGCCAGCAACGC
GGCCTTTTTACGGTTCCTGGCCTTTTGCTGGCCTTTTGCTCACATGTTCTTTCCTGCGTTATCCCCTGAT
TCTGTGGATAACCGTATTACCGCCTTTGAGTGAGCTGATACCGCTCGCCGCAGCCGAACGACCGAGCGCA
GCGAGTCAGTGAGCGAGGAAGCGGAAGA
Features (pLannotate 1.2.2; 30 found; start..end, strand, type, name):
      1..93      +  CDS            lacI (fragment): lac repressor; lacI; The lac repressor binds to the lac operator to inhibit transcription in E. coli. This inhibition can be relieved by adding lactose or isopropyl-β-D-thiogalactopyranoside (IPTG).
    106..127     +  protein_bind   CAP binding site: CAP binding activates transcription in the presence of cAMP. E. coli catabolite activator protein
    142..172     +  promoter       lac promoter: promoter for the E. coli lac operon
    180..196     +  protein_bind   lac operator: The lac repressor binds to the lac operator to inhibit transcription in E. coli. This inhibition can be relieved by adding lactose or isopropyl-β-D-thiogalactopyranoside (IPTG). lac repressor encoded by lacI
    241..259     +  promoter       T3 promoter: promoter for bacteriophage T3 RNA polymerase
    287..513     +  promoter       RSV promoter: Rous sarcoma virus enhancer/promoter
    514..694     +  LTR            5' LTR (truncated): truncated 5' long terminal repeat (LTR) from HIV-1
    741..866     +  misc_feature   HIV-1 Ψ: packaging signal of human immunodeficiency virus type 1
    850..1213    +  CDS            HIV-1 gag (fragment): gag protein from human immunodeficiency virus 1; gag
   1359..1592    +  misc_feature   RRE: The Rev response element (RRE) of HIV-1 allows for Rev-dependent mRNA export from the nucleus to the cytoplasm.
   1969..1995    +  CDS            Rev (fragment): human immunodeficiency virus 1 (HIV-1) Rev protein; rev; enhances nuclear export of unspliced and incompletely spliced viral mRNAs
   2023..2424    +  promoter       SFFV promoter: spleen focus-forming virus long terminal repeat (LTR) promoter
   2434..2457    +  misc_feature   MCS (fragment): pBluescript multiple cloning site
   2488..3084    +  CDS            pac: PUAC_STRAD - Protein predicted: Swiss-Prot protein existence level 4. Detoxification of puromycin. From Streptomyces alboniger.
   3157..3870    +  CDS            EGFP: EGFP is a basic (constitutively fluorescent) green fluorescent protein published in 1996, derived from Aequorea victoria. It is reported to be a rapidly-maturing weak dimer with moderate acid sensitivity.
   3928..4248    +  CDS            DmrB: F36V mutant of FK506-binding protein FKBP12 binds synthetic ligands that do not bind wild-type FKBP
   4249..4290    +  CDS            V5 tag: epitope tag from simian virus 5
   4359..4476    +  misc_feature   cPPT/CTS: central polypurine tract and central termination sequence of HIV-1
   4520..4539    +  intron         EF-1α intron A (fragment): truncated intron upstream of the start codon of human EF-1α
   4555..5143    +  misc_feature   WPRE: woodchuck hepatitis virus posttranscriptional regulatory element
   5194..5213    +  misc_feature   cPPT/CTS (fragment): central polypurine tract and central termination sequence of HIV-1
   5215..5448    +  LTR            3' LTR (ΔU3): self-inactivating 3' long terminal repeat (LTR) from HIV-1
   5526..5647    +  polyA_signal   SV40 poly(A) signal: SV40 polyadenylation signal
   5687..5822    +  rep_origin     SV40 ori: SV40 origin of replication
   5843..5861    -  promoter       T7 promoter: promoter for bacteriophage T7 RNA polymerase
   5869..6024    +  CDS            lacZα (fragment): LacZα fragment of β-galactosidase; lacZ fragment
   6029..6457    +  rep_origin     f1 ori (sequence partly withheld): f1 bacteriophage origin of replication; arrow indicates direction of (+) strand synthesis
   6510..6614    +  promoter       AmpR promoter: bla
   6615..7475    +  CDS            AmpR: β-lactamase; bla; confers resistance to ampicillin, carbenicillin, and related antibiotics
   7646..8234    +  rep_origin     ori: high-copy-number ColE1/pMB1/pBR322/pUC origin of replication
