[The description below was written by a language model from this plasmid's Addgene catalogue record and pLannotate feature annotations shown in this document.]
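Description:
SFFV-DTAG-CTERM-GFP is a third-generation-style, self-inactivating HIV-1 lentiviral transfer plasmid of about 8.4 kb that expresses GFP fused at its C terminus to the dTAG degron. In bacteria it is maintained through a high-copy ColE1/pUC origin and selected with ampicillin via β-lactamase. The backbone also carries an f1 origin, an SV40 origin and remnants of a pBluescript-type lac/lacZα region with T3 and T7 promoters. The viral portion consists of an RSV promoter driving a truncated 5' LTR, the Ψ packaging signal with a gag fragment, the RRE, a cPPT/CTS element, WPRE and a ΔU3 3' LTR followed by an SV40 polyadenylation signal. Genomic RNA can therefore be packaged when helper functions are supplied in trans, and the integrated provirus lacks LTR promoter activity.

The only internal promoter annotated is SFFV. Downstream of it, in the same orientation, lie the puromycin N-acetyltransferase gene (pac), EGFP, the F36V mutant of FKBP12 (annotated as DmrB, the dTAG domain) and a V5 epitope tag. No separate promoter, IRES or 2A element is annotated between pac and EGFP, so the record does not state how puromycin resistance and the fusion protein are co-expressed, although the layout suggests a single transcript. FKBP12 F36V binds synthetic ligands that do not bind wild-type FKBP, which is the basis for ligand-induced degradation of the tagged protein. V5 allows immunodetection.

BamHI and EcoRI sites flank the GFP sequence and are preserved, so GFP can be swapped for another gene of interest. The plasmid thus serves both as a fluorescent reporter for degron performance and as a cloning template for C-terminally dTAG-tagged targets in transduced, puromycin-selected mammalian cells.
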