Addgene plasmid #185765: SFFV-DTAG-CTERM-GFP
Purpose: Degron-GFP fusion plasmid with restriction sites BamH1 and EcoR1 around GFP for subcloning
Depositing lab: Alessandra Ianari & William Sellers. Depositing organization: Broad Institute. Publication: Systematic profiling of conditional degron tag technologies for target validation studies. Bondeson DP, Mullin-Bernstein Z, Oliver S, Skipper TA, Atack TC, Bick N, Ching M, Guirguis AA, Kwon J, Langan C, Millson D, Paolella BR, Tran K, Wie SJ, Vazquez F, Tothova Z, Golub TR, Sellers WR, Ianari A. Nat Commun. 2022 Sep 20;13(1):5495. doi: 10.1038/s41467-022-33246-4. PubMed 36127368.
Backbone
  Vector backbone: SFFV-DTAG-CTERM
  Vector type: Lentiviral
  Selectable markers: Puromycin
Growth in bacteria
  Bacterial resistance: Ampicillin, 100 μg/mL
  Growth temperature: 30°C
  Growth strain: NEB Stable
  Copy number: High Copy
Gene/Insert
  Gene/Insert name: GFP
  Species: Other
  Insert size (bp): 730
  Mutation: none
  Promoter: SFFV
  Tag / fusion protein: V5, dTAG (C terminal on insert)
  Cloning method: Restriction Enzyme; 5′ cloning site BamH1 (not destroyed); 3′ cloning site EcoR1 (not destroyed)
Terms and licenses: Academic/Nonprofit Terms; Industry Terms: Not Available to Industry
How to cite: SFFV-DTAG-CTERM-GFP was a gift from Alessandra Ianari & William Sellers (Addgene plasmid # 185765 ; http://n2t.net/addgene:185765 ; RRID:Addgene_185765)
